>Addgene plasmid #226189 | pAAV Syn Barcode15 | addgene full sequence | sequence record 447880 | Addgene NGS Result
CTGCATTAATGAATCGGCCAACGCGCGGGGAGAGGCGGTTTGCGTATTGGGCGCTCTTCCGCTTCCTCGC
TCACTGACTCGCTGCGCTCGGTCGTTCGGCTGCGGCGAGCGGTATCAGCTCACTCAAAGGCGGTAATACG
GTTATCCACAGAATCAGGGGATAACGCAGGAAAGAACATGTGAGCAAAAGGCCAGCAAAAGGCCAGGAAC
CGTAAAAAGGCCGCGTTGCTGGCGTTTTTCCATAGGCTCCGCCCCCCTGACGAGCATCACAAAAATCGAC
GCTCAAGTCAGAGGTGGCGAAACCCGACAGGACTATAAAGATACCAGGCGTTTCCCCCTGGAAGCTCCCT
CGTGCGCTCTCCTGTTCCGACCCTGCCGCTTACCGGATACCTGTCCGCCTTTCTCCCTTCGGGAAGCGTG
GCGCTTTCTCATAGCTCACGCTGTAGGTATCTCAGTTCGGTGTAGGTCGTTCGCTCCAAGCTGGGCTGTG
TGCACGAACCCCCCGTTCAGCCCGACCGCTGCGCCTTATCCGGTAACTATCGTCTTGAGTCCAACCCGGT
AAGACACGACTTATCGCCACTGGCAGCAGCCACTGGTAACAGGATTAGCAGAGCGAGGTATGTAGGCGGT
GCTACAGAGTTCTTGAAGTGGTGGCCTAACTACGGCTACACTAGAAGAACAGTATTTGGTATCTGCGCTC
TGCTGAAGCCAGTTACCTTCGGAAAAAGAGTTGGTAGCTCTTGATCCGGCAAACAAACCACCGCTGGTAG
CGGTGGTTTTTTTGTTTGCAAGCAGCAGATTACGCGCAGAAAAAAAGGATCTCAAGAAGATCCTTTGATC
TTTTCTACGGGGTCTGACGCTCAGTGGAACGAAAACTCACGTTAAGGGATTTTGGTCATGAGATTATCAA
AAAGGATCTTCACCTAGATCCTTTTAAATTAAAAATGAAGTTTTAAATCAATCTAAAGTATATATGAGTA
AACTTGGTCTGACAGTTACCAATGCTTAATCAGTGAGGCACCTATCTCAGCGATCTGTCTATTTCGTTCA
TCCATAGTTGCCTGACTCCCCGTCGTGTAGATAACTACGATACGGGAGGGCTTACCATCTGGCCCCAGTG
CTGCAATGATACCGCGAGACCCACGCTCACCGGCTCCAGATTTATCAGCAATAAACCAGCCAGCCGGAAG
GGCCGAGCGCAGAAGTGGTCCTGCAACTTTATCCGCCTCCATCCAGTCTATTAATTGTTGCCGGGAAGCT
AGAGTAAGTAGTTCGCCAGTTAATAGTTTGCGCAACGTTGTTGCCATTGCTACAGGCATCGTGGTGTCAC
GCTCGTCGTTTGGTATGGCTTCATTCAGCTCCGGTTCCCAACGATCAAGGCGAGTTACATGATCCCCCAT
GTTGTGCAAAAAAGCGGTTAGCTCCTTCGGTCCTCCGATCGTTGTCAGAAGTAAGTTGGCCGCAGTGTTA
TCACTCATGGTTATGGCAGCACTGCATAATTCTCTTACTGTCATGCCATCCGTAAGATGCTTTTCTGTGA
CTGGTGAGTACTCAACCAAGTCATTCTGAGAATAGTGTATGCGGCGACCGAGTTGCTCTTGCCCGGCGTC
AATACGGGATAATACCGCGCCACATAGCAGAACTTTAAAAGTGCTCATCATTGGAAAACGTTCTTCGGGG
CGAAAACTCTCAAGGATCTTACCGCTGTTGAGATCCAGTTCGATGTAACCCACTCGTGCACCCAACTGAT
CTTCAGCATCTTTTACTTTCACCAGCGTTTCTGGGTGAGCAAAAACAGGAAGGCAAAATGCCGCAAAAAA
GGGAATAAGGGCGACACGGAAATGTTGAATACTCATACTCTTCCTTTTTCAATATTATTGAAGCATTTAT
CAGGGTTATTGTCTCATGAGCGGATACATATTTGAATGTATTTAGAAAAATAAACAAATAGGGGTTCCGC
GCACATTTCCCCGAAAAGTGCCACCTAAATTGTAAGCGTTAATATTTTGTTAAAATTCGCGTTAAATTTT
TGTTAAATCAGCTCATTTTTTAACCAATAGGCCGAAATCGGCAAAATCCCTTATAAATCAAAAGAATAGA
CCGAGATAGGGT
[37 nt withheld, positions 2113-2149]
AAAGAACGTGGACTCCAACGTCAAAGG
[49 nt withheld, positions 2177-2225]
T
[91 nt withheld, positions 2227-2317]
G
[124 nt withheld, positions 2319-2442]
CCCATTCGCCATTCAGGCTGCGCAACTGTTGGGAAGGGCGATCGGTGCGGGCCTCTTCGCTATTACGCCA
GCTGCGCGCTCGCTCGCTCACTGAGGCCGCCCGGGCAAAGCCCGGGCGTCGGGCGACCTTTGGTCGCCCG
GCCTCAGTGAGCGAGCGAGCGCGCAGAGAGGGAGTGGCCAACTCCATCACTAGGGGTTCCTTGTAGTTAA
TGATTAACCCGCCATGCTACTTATCTACGTAGCCATGCTCTAGGAAGATCCGAGCTCCAGTGTGCTGGAA
TTCGCCCTTTTCAGTATTTAAATTGACGACCGACCCCGACCCACTGGACAAGCACCCAACCCCCATTCCC
CAAATTGCGCATCCCCTATCAGAGAGGGGGAGGGGAAACAGGATGCGGCGAGGCGCGTGCGCACTGCCAG
CTTCAGCACCGCGGACAGTGCCTTCGCCCCCGCCTGGCGGCGCGCGCCACCGCCGCCTCAGCACTGAAGG
CGCGCTGACGTCACTCGCCGGTCCCCCGCAAACTCCCCTTCCCGGCCACCTTGGTCGCGTCCGCGCCGCC
GCCGGCCCAGCCGGACCGCACCACGCGAGGCGCGAGATAGGGGGGCACGGGCGCGACCATCTGCGCTGCG
GCGCCGGCGACTCAGCGCTGCCTCAGTCTGCGGTGGGCAGCGGAGGAGTCGTGTCGTGCCTGAGAGCGCA
GCTGTGCTCCTGGGCACCGCGCAGTCCGCCCCCGCGGCTCCTGGCCAGACCACCCCTAGGACCCCCTGCC
CCAAGTCGCAGCCGTTGGATCAGGTAAGTATCAAGGTTACAAGACAGGTTTAAGGAGACCAATAGAAACT
GGGCTTGTCGAGACAGAGAAGACTCTTGCGTTTCTGATAGGCACCTATTGGTCTTACTGACATCCACTTT
GCCTTTCTCTCCACAGGTGATGATATCACTAGTGCCACCATGCGAGCTCGGGCCGGACTGGACCCCGCAT
CGATCGAGGCTTTGGATTCTCATGTTCCCAGTCCCAACAAACTTAAACGAACAGACGATCGGTGGACAGG
TCGAGTACAATATTATCTCAAACCACGCGCCTCTAAGCTACCTATGTGCCCCTAATAATAAGCTAGCAAG
CTTAATCAACCTCTGGATTACAAAATTTGTGAAAGATTGACTGGTATTCTTAACTATGTTGCTCCTTTTA
CGCTATGTGGATACGCTGCTTTAATGCCTTTGTATCATGCTATTGCTTCCCGTATGGCTTTCATTTTCTC
CTCCTTGTATAAATCCTGGTTGCTGTCTCTTTATGAGGAGTTGTGGCCCGTTGTCAGGCAACGTGGCGTG
GTGTGCACTGTGTTTGCTGACGCAACCCCCACTGGTTGGGGCATTGCCACCACCTGTCAGCTCCTTTCCG
GGACTTTCGCTTTCCCCCTCCCTATTGCCACGGCGGAACTCATCGCCGCCTGCCTTGCCCGCTGCTGGAC
AGGGGCTCGGCTGTTGGGCACTGACAATTCCGTGGTGTTGTCGGGGAAATCATCGTCCTTTCCTTGGCTG
CTCGCCTGTGTTGCCACCTGGATTCTGCGCGGGACGTCCTTCTGCTACGTCCCTTCGGCCCTCAATCCAG
CGGACCTTCCTTCCCGCGGCCTGCTGCCGGCTCTGCGGCCTCTTCCGCGTCTTCGCCTTCGCCCTCAGAC
GAGTCGGATCTCCCTTTGGGCCGCCTCCCCGCGCGGCCGCTTCGAGCAGACATGATAAGATACATTGATG
AGTTTGGACAAACCACAACTAGAATGCAGTGAAAAAAATGCTTTATTTGTGAAATTTGTGATGCTATTGC
TTTATTTGTAACCATTATAAGCTGCAATAAACAAGTTAACAACAACAATTGCATTCATTTTATGTTTCAG
GTTCAGGGGGAGATGTGGGAGGTTTTTTAAAGCAAGTAAAACCTCTACAAATGTGGTAAAATCGATAAGG
ATCTTCCTAGAGCATGGCTACGTAGATAAGTAGCATGGCGGGTTAATCATTAACTACAAGGAACCCCTAG
TGATGGAGTTGGCCACTCCCTCTCTGCGCGCTCGCTCGCTCACTGAGGCCGGGCGACCAAAGGTCGCCCG
ACGCCCGGGCTTTGCCCGGGCGGCCTCAGTGAGCGAGCGAGCGCGCAG
Features (pLannotate 1.2.2; 13 found; start..end, strand, type, name):
    237..825     -  rep_origin     ori: high-copy-number ColE1/pMB1/pBR322/pUC origin of replication
    996..1856    -  CDS            AmpR: β-lactamase; bla; confers resistance to ampicillin, carbenicillin, and related antibiotics
   1857..1961    -  promoter       AmpR promoter: bla
   2014..2442    -  rep_origin     f1 ori (sequence partly withheld): f1 bacteriophage origin of replication; arrow indicates direction of (+) strand synthesis
   2447..2516    -  CDS            lacZα (fragment): LacZα fragment of β-galactosidase; lacZ fragment
   2511..2643    -  repeat_region  AAV2 ITR (fragment): inverted terminal repeat of adeno-associated virus serotype 2 inverted
   2746..3143    +  promoter       hSyn promoter (fragment): human synapsin I promoter; confers neuron-specific expression (Kügler et al., 2003)
   3236..3368    +  intron         chimeric intron: chimera between introns from human β-globin and immunoglobulin heavy chain genes
   3566..4154    +  misc_feature   WPRE: woodchuck hepatitis virus posttranscriptional regulatory element
   4178..4299    -  polyA_signal   SV40 poly(A) signal: SV40 polyadenylation signal
   4322..4390    -  CDS            large T antigen (fragment): large T antigen from SV40 (simian virus 40)
   4461..4       +  repeat_region  AAV2 ITR (across the origin): inverted terminal repeat of adeno-associated virus serotype 2 inverted
   4588..54      -  CDS            lacI (fragment) (across the origin): lac repressor; lacI; The lac repressor binds to the lac operator to inhibit transcription in E. coli. This inhibition can be relieved by adding lactose or isopropyl-β-D-thiogalactopyranoside (IPTG).
