[The description below was written by a language model from this plasmid's Addgene catalogue record and pLannotate feature annotations shown in this document.]
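Description:
pAAV Syn Barcode15 is an adeno-associated virus transfer plasmid built on a pAAV backbone and carrying a synthetic RNA barcode under neuron-specific control. It is propagated in E. coli from a high-copy ColE1/pUC-type origin and selected with ampicillin through the β-lactamase gene and its native promoter. An f1 phage origin is also present. The short lacZα, lacI and SV40 large T antigen fragments in the annotation appear to be backbone remnants or incidental matches rather than functional parts. The recombination-reduced growth strain listed fits with the need to keep the repeat-rich ITRs intact.

The payload lies between two AAV2 inverted terminal repeats, which are the cis elements required for replication and packaging of the intervening DNA into AAV particles. Within this cassette, a human synapsin I promoter (annotated as a fragment) drives neuron-restricted transcription. It is followed by a chimeric β-globin/immunoglobulin intron that typically enhances transcript processing and expression. The unannotated gap between the intron and the WPRE is the likely position of the barcode, although the feature table does not label it. The depositor notes that the barcode is the synthetic sequence entered in the gRNA/shRNA field, so it is an identifier sequence and not a guide RNA or hairpin. Downstream, the WPRE boosts transcript stability and abundance, and an SV40 polyadenylation signal terminates the message. No fluorescent reporter or protein tag is annotated.

The stated purpose is expression mapping. The name suggests that this is one member of a numbered barcode series, in which a unique expressed transcript would mark transduced neurons for detection at the RNA level. The record does not specify the readout method or the experimental design.
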