Addgene plasmid #226189: pAAV Syn Barcode15
Purpose: Expression mapping
Depositing lab: Scott Sternson. Depositing organization: University of California, San Diego (UCSD).
Backbone
  Vector backbone: pAAV
  Vector type: AAV
Growth in bacteria
  Bacterial resistance: Ampicillin, 100 μg/mL
  Growth temperature: 37°C
  Growth strain: NEB Stable
  Copy number: High Copy
Gene/Insert
  Gene/Insert name: Syn Barcode15
  gRNA/shRNA sequence: ATGCGAGCTCGGGCCGGACTGGACCCCGCATCGATCGAGGCTTTGGATTCTCATGTTCCCAGTCCCAACAAACTTAAACGAACAGACGATCGGTGGACAGGTCGAGTACAATATTATCTCAAACCACGCGCCTCTAAGCTACCTATGTGCCCCTAATAATAA
  Species: Synthetic
  Cloning method: Restriction Enzyme; 5′ cloning site Unknown (unknown if destroyed)
Terms and licenses: Academic/Nonprofit Terms; Industry Terms: Not Available to Industry
Depositor comments: Barcode sequence listed in "gRNA sequence" field.
How to cite: pAAV Syn Barcode15 was a gift from Scott Sternson (Addgene plasmid # 226189 ; http://n2t.net/addgene:226189 ; RRID:Addgene_226189)
